Addgene plasmid #133989: pHP024Env
Purpose: Env gene from HIV patient plasma in pcDNA3.1 expression vector
Depositing lab: Himanshu Garg. Depositing organization: Texas Tech University Health Sciences Center El Paso. Publication: HIV-1 Env Glycoprotein Phenotype along with Immune Activation Determines CD4 T Cell Loss in HIV Patients. Joshi A, Sedano M, Beauchamp B, Punke EB, Mulla ZD, Meza A, Alozie OK, Mukherjee D, Garg H. J Immunol. 2016 Feb 15;196(4):1768-79. doi: 10.4049/jimmunol.1501588. Epub 2016 Jan 13. PubMed 26764036.
Backbone
  Vector backbone: pcDNA3.1
  Vector type: Mammalian Expression
  Selectable markers: Neomycin (select with G418)
Growth in bacteria
  Bacterial resistance: Ampicillin, 100 μg/mL
  Growth temperature: 37°C
  Growth strain: DH5alpha
  Growth instructions: The bacterial strain XL10 Gold is preferred for downstream applications.
  Copy number: Unknown
Gene/Insert
  Gene/Insert name: Envelope Glycoprotein
  GenBank ID: KP754467.1
Terms and licenses: Academic/Nonprofit Terms; Industry Terms: Not Available to Industry
How to cite: pHP024Env was a gift from Himanshu Garg (Addgene plasmid # 133989 ; http://n2t.net/addgene:133989 ; RRID:Addgene_133989)
