[The description below was written by a language model from this plasmid's Addgene catalogue record and pLannotate feature annotations shown in this document.]
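Description:
pHP024Env is a mammalian expression plasmid built on the pcDNA3.1 backbone that carries an HIV-1 envelope glycoprotein (Env) gene amplified from the plasma of an HIV-infected patient. The sequenced construct is about 8.5 kb. In bacteria it replicates from a high-copy ColE1/pUC-type origin and is selected with ampicillin through the β-lactamase gene. An f1 origin is also present, which would allow single-stranded DNA production. For mammalian cells, an SV40 early promoter drives a neomycin phosphotransferase cassette ending in an SV40 polyadenylation signal, so stable transfectants can be selected with G418.

The payload sits downstream of the human cytomegalovirus immediate-early enhancer and promoter, followed by a T7 promoter, and is terminated by the bovine growth hormone polyadenylation signal. The annotated insert consists of a full-length env open reading frame of roughly 2.5 kb, encoding the gp160 precursor of the gp120 surface subunit and the gp41 fusion subunit. It is flanked by short fragments matching tat upstream and nef downstream. This is consistent with amplification of a contiguous stretch of the viral genome around env rather than the coding sequence alone. A vector-derived V5 epitope tag lies further downstream, but it is separated from env by the nef fragment, and the record does not indicate that Env is expressed as a tagged fusion.

According to the record, the plasmid expresses a primary patient-derived Env, and the associated study examined how Env glycoprotein phenotype relates to CD4 T cell loss in HIV patients. Such constructs are generally used in transfected cells for functional characterisation of Env, although the record does not specify particular assays.
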