Features (pLannotate 1.2.2; 23 found; start..end, strand, type, name):
    148..527     +  enhancer       CMV enhancer: human cytomegalovirus immediate early enhancer
    528..731     +  promoter       CMV promoter: human cytomegalovirus (CMV) immediate early promoter
    727..760     +  LTR            5' LTR (truncated) (fragment): truncated 5' long terminal repeat (LTR) from HIV-1
    776..794     +  promoter       T7 promoter: promoter for bacteriophage T7 RNA polymerase
    840..950     +  CDS            tat (fragment): TAT_HV112 - Experimental evidence at protein level: Swiss-Prot protein existence level 1. Extracellular circulating Tat can be endocytosed by surrounding uninfected cells via the binding to several surface receptors such as CD26, CXCR4, heparan sulfate proteoglycans (HSPG) or LDLR. Neurons are rarely infected, but they internalize Tat via their LDLR. Through its interaction with nuclear HATs, Tat is potentially able to control the acetylation-dependent cellular gene expression. Modulates the expression of many cellular genes involved in cell survival, proliferation or in coding for cytokines o
   1129..3675    +  CDS            env: ENV_HV1BN - Experimental evidence at protein level: Swiss-Prot protein existence level 1. [Transmembrane protein gp41]: Acts as a class I viral fusion protein. Under the current model, the protein has at least 3 conformational states: pre-fusion native state, pre-hairpin intermediate state, and post-fusion hairpin state. During fusion of viral and target intracellular membranes, the coiled coil regions (heptad repeats) assume a trimer-of-hairpins structure, positioning the fusion peptide in close proximity to the C-terminal region of the ectodomain. The formation of this structure appears to d
   3683..3796    +  CDS            nef (fragment): NEF_HV1A2 - Experimental evidence at protein level: Swiss-Prot protein existence level 1. Extracellular Nef protein targets CD4(+) T-lymphocytes for apoptosis by interacting with CXCR4 surface receptors. From Human immunodeficiency virus type 1 group M subtype B (isolate ARV2/SF2) (HIV-1).
   3879..3920    +  CDS            V5 tag: epitope tag from simian virus 5
   3976..4200    +  polyA_signal   bGH poly(A) signal: bovine growth hormone polyadenylation signal
   4204..4225    +  promoter       SV40 promoter (fragment): SV40 enhancer and early promoter
   4246..4674    +  rep_origin     f1 ori (sequence partly withheld): f1 bacteriophage origin of replication; arrow indicates direction of (+) strand synthesis
   4688..5017    +  promoter       SV40 promoter: SV40 enhancer and early promoter
   5084..5875    +  CDS            neo: KKA2_KLEPN - Also known as kan, nptII. Experimental evidence at protein level: Swiss-Prot protein existence level 1. Resistance to kanamycin, neomycin, paromomycin, ribostamycin, butirosin and gentamicin B. From Klebsiella pneumoniae.
   5901..6059    +  CDS            ble (fragment): BLE_KLEPN - Experimental evidence at protein level: Swiss-Prot protein existence level 1. Binding protein with a strong affinity to the bleomycin family of antibiotics. Binds to CL990; an antimitotic-antibiotic compound. From Klebsiella pneumoniae.
   6054..6175    +  polyA_signal   SV40 poly(A) signal: SV40 polyadenylation signal
   6248..6264    -  protein_bind   lac operator: The lac repressor binds to the lac operator to inhibit transcription in E. coli. This inhibition can be relieved by adding lactose or isopropyl-β-D-thiogalactopyranoside (IPTG). lac repressor encoded by lacI
   6272..6302    -  promoter       lac promoter: promoter for the E. coli lac operon
   6317..6338    -  protein_bind   CAP binding site: CAP binding activates transcription in the presence of cAMP. E. coli catabolite activator protein
   6351..6443    -  CDS            lacI (fragment): lac repressor; lacI; The lac repressor binds to the lac operator to inhibit transcription in E. coli. This inhibition can be relieved by adding lactose or isopropyl-β-D-thiogalactopyranoside (IPTG).
   6626..7214    -  rep_origin     ori: high-copy-number ColE1/pMB1/pBR322/pUC origin of replication
   7385..8245    -  CDS            AmpR: β-lactamase; bla; confers resistance to ampicillin, carbenicillin, and related antibiotics
   8246..8350    -  promoter       AmpR promoter: bla
   8409..8461    -  misc_feature   bom (fragment): basis of mobility region from pBR322
>Addgene plasmid #133989 | pHP024Env | addgene full sequence | sequence record 267096 | Addgene NGS Result
CTGCTTGTGTGTTGGAGGTCGCTGAGTAGTGCGCGAGCAAAATTTAAGCTACAACAAGGCAAGGCTTGAC
CGACAATTGCATGAAGAATCTGCTTAGGGTTAGGCGTTTTGCGCTGCTTCGCGATGTACGGGCCAGATAT
ACGCGTTGACATTGATTATTGACTAGTTATTAATAGTAATCAATTACGGGGTCATTAGTTCATAGCCCAT
ATATGGAGTTCCGCGTTACATAACTTACGGTAAATGGCCCGCCTGGCTGACCGCCCAACGACCCCCGCCC
ATTGACGTCAATAATGACGTATGTTCCCATAGTAACGCCAATAGGGACTTTCCATTGACGTCAATGGGTG
GAGTATTTACGGTAAACTGCCCACTTGGCAGTACATCAAGTGTATCATATGCCAAGTACGCCCCCTATTG
ACGTCAATGACGGTAAATGGCCCGCCTGGCATTATGCCCAGTACATGACCTTATGGGACTTTCCTACTTG
GCAGTACATCTACGTATTAGTCATCGCTATTACCATGGTGATGCGGTTTTGGCAGTACATCAATGGGCGT
GGATAGCGGTTTGACTCACGGGGATTTCCAAGTCTCCACCCCATTGACGTCAATGGGAGTTTGTTTTGGC
ACCAAAATCAACGGGACTTTCCAAAATGTCGTAACAACTCCGCCCCATTGACGCAAATGGGCGGTAGGCG
TGTACGGTGGGAGGTCTATATAAGCAGAGCTCTCTGGCTAACTAGAGAACCCACTGCTTACTGGCTTATC
GAAATTAATACGACTCACTATAGGGAGACCCAAGCTGGCTAGTTAAGCTTGGTACCGAGCTCGGATCCAG
TACCCTTCACCGATCAAGCTTTAGGCATCTCCTATGGCAGGAAGAAGCGGAGACAGCGACGAAGAACTCC
TCAAGACAGTCAGGCTCATCAAGGATCTCTATCAAAGCAGTGAGTAGTACATGTAATGCAACCCTTAGTT
ATACTAGCAATAGTAGCTTTAGTAATAACAGCAATATTAGCAATAATTGTGTGGACTATAGTGCTTATAG
AATATAGGAAAATATTAAGACAAAGGAAAATAGACAGGTTAATTGATAGAATAGCAGAAAGAGCAGAAGA
CAGTGGCAATGAGAGTGAAGGGGACCAAGAAGAATTATCAGCTCTTGTGGAGAGGGGTCATCATGCTCCT
TGGAATGTTGATGATCTGTAGTGCAGAACAATTGTGGGTTACAGTCTATTATGGGGTACCTGTGTGGAAA
GAAGCAACCACCACTCTATTCTGTGCATCAGATGCTAAAGCATATGACACAGAGGTACATAATGTTTGGG
CTACACATGCCTGTGTACCCACAGACCCTAGCCCACAAGAAGTACACTTGAAAAATGTGACAGAAGAATT
TAACATGTGGAAGAATGACATGGCAGAACAAATGCATGAGGATGTAATCAGTTTATGGGATCAAAGCCTA
AAGCCATGTGTAAAATTAACCCCACTCTGTGTCACTTTAAACTGCACTGAATATTATGGTCAGAGTCAGA
ATGAGACTAACAATAGGATGGAAAATGTAACTGAATACAAAAACTGCTCTTTCAATGTCACCACAAGTAG
AAGAGATAAGATGCAGAAAGAATATGCAATTTTTACTAAGTATGATGTAGTAAAGTCAGATGATAATACA
AGCTATACATTGATAAATTGTAACACCTCAGTCATTACACAGGCCTGTCCAAAGGTAACCTTTGAACCAA
TTCCCATACATTATTGTGCCCCGGCTGGTTTTGCGCTTCTAAAATGTAATGATAAGAGATTCAATGGAAC
AGGAGCATGTCCAAATGTCAGCACAGTACAATGTACACATGGAATTAGGCCAGTAGTGTCAACTCAACTG
CTGTTAAATGGCAGTCTAGCAGAAGAAGAAATAATAATTAGATCTGAAAATCTCACAAACAATGCTAAAA
CCATAATAGTACATCTAAATGAAACTGTAGTAATTAATTGTACAAGACCTAATAACAATACAAGAAAAAG
TATACACTTGGGATGGGGGAGAACAATGTATGCAACAGGACAAATAATAGGACAAATAAGACAAGCACAT
TGTAACATTAGTAAAATTAAATGGGAAAACACTTTAAGAAGGATAGCTATAAAATTAAGAGAACAATTTA
ATAAAACAATAGTCTTTAATAAATCCTCAGGAGGGGACCCAGAAATTGTAATGCACACTTTTAATTGTAG
AGGAGAATTTTTCTATTGTAATACAACACCGCTGTTTAATAGTAGTTGGAATGAAACTACTCTTCAGAAG
GGAAATAATAGTACTCAGGATAATGAAACTATCACAATCCAATGCAGAATAAAACAAATTATAAACAGGT
GGCAGGAAGTAGGAAAAGCAATGTATGCCCCTCCCATCCAAGGACTAATTATGTGTGCATCAAATATTAC
AGGGATACTATTAACAAGAGATGGTGGTGATGGTAATGGTACAAACAATACCACCGAGATCTTCAGACCT
GGAGGAGGAGACATGAGGGACAATTGGAGAAATGAATTATATAAATATAAAGTAGTACAAATTGAGCCAT
TAGGAGTAGCACCCAGCAAGGCAAAGAGAAGAGTGGTGCAAAGAGAAAAAAGAGCAGTAGGACTAGGAGC
TTTGTTCCTTGGGTTCTTGGGAGCAGCAGGAAGCACTATGGGCGCAGCGTCGATGACGCTGACGGTACAG
GCCAGACAATTATTGTCTGGTATAGTGCAACAGCAGAACAATCTGCTGAGGGCTATTGAGGCGCAACAAC
AGCTGTTGCAACTCACAGTCTGGGGCATTAAGCAGCTCCAGGCAAGAATCCTGGCTGTGGAAAGATACCT
AAAGGATCAACAGCTCCTAGGGATTTGGGGCTGCCATGGAAGACACATTTGCACCACTGCTGTGCCTTGG
AATACTAGTTGGAGTAATAGGTCTCTGGATGTTATTTGGAATAACATGACTTGGATGCAATGGGAAAGGG
AAATTGAAAATTACACAGGCCTAATATACACCTTAATTGAAGAGTCGCAAAACCAGCAAGAAAAGAATGA
AAAGGAATTATTAGAATTGGATAAGTGGGCAAGTTTGTGGAGTTGGTTTAACATATCAAATTGGCTGTGG
TATATAAGATTATTCATAATGATAGTAGGAGGCTTGATAGGTTTAAGAATAGTTTTTACTGTGCTTTCTA
TAATAAATAGAGTTAGGCAGGGATACTCACCCTTGTCGTTCCAGACCCGCCTCCCAGCCAGGAGGGGACC
CGACAGGCCCGAAGAAATCGAAGAAGGAGGTGGAGAGAGAGACAGAGACACATCAGAACGATTAGTGACC
GGATTCTTTGCGCTTATCTGGGACGATCTCCGGAGCCTGTTCCTCTTCAGCTACCACCGCTTGACAGACT
TACTCTTGATTGCAGCGAGGATTGTGGAACTTCTGGGACGCAGGGGGTGGGAAGCCCTCAAGTATTGGTG
GAACCTTCTGCAGTATTGGAGTCAGGAACTAAAGAGTAGTGCTATTAGCTTGTTTAATGCTATAGCTATT
GCAGTAGCTGAGGGGACAGATAGGGGTTTAGAATTAGTACAAAGATTTTGGAGAGGTATCCTCCATATAC
CTAGAAGAATAAGACAGGGCTTGGAAAGGGCTTTGATATAAGATGGGTGGCAAGTGGTCAAAATGGAGTG
GGTGGTCTAATGTAAGGGAAAGAATAAGACGAGCTGAGCCTCGAGCTGAGCCAGCAGCAGAAGGGGTGGG
AGCAGTATCTCGAGACGGATCCAGCTAAGGGTCAAGACAATTCTGCAGATATCCAGCACAGTGGCGGCCG
CTCGAGTCTAGAGGGCCCGCGGTTCGAAGGTAAGCCTATCCCTAACCCTCTCCTCGGTCTCGATTCTACG
CGTACCGGTCATCATCACCATCACCATTGAGTTTAAACCCGCTGATCAGCCTCGACTGTGCCTTCTAGTT
GCCAGCCATCTGTTGTTTGCCCCTCCCCCGTGCCTTCCTTGACCCTGGAAGGTGCCACTCCCACTGTCCT
TTCCTAATAAAATGAGGAAATTGCATCGCATTGTCTGAGTAGGTGTCATTCTATTCTGGGGGGTGGGGTG
GGGCAGGACAGCAAGGGGGAGGATTGGGAAGACAATAGCAGGCATGCTGGGGATGCGGTGGGCTCTATGG
CTTCTGAGGCGGAAAGAACCAGCTGGGGCTCTAGGGGGTATCCCC
[124 nt withheld, positions 4246-4369]
C
[91 nt withheld, positions 4371-4461]
A
[49 nt withheld, positions 4463-4511]
CCTTTGACGTTGGAGTCCACGTTCTTT
[37 nt withheld, positions 4539-4575]
ACCCTATCTCGGTCTATTCTTTTGATTTATAAGGGATTTTGCCGATTTCGGCCTATTGGTTAAAAAATGA
GCTGATTTAACAAAAATTTAACGCGAATTAATTCTGTGGAATGTGTGTCAGTTAGGGTGTGGAAAGTCCC
CAGGCTCCCCAGCAGGCAGAAGTATGCAAAGCATGCATCTCAATTAGTCAGCAACCAGGTGTGGAAAGTC
CCCAGGCTCCCCAGCAGGCAGAAGTATGCAAAGCATGCATCTCAATTAGTCAGCAACCATAGTCCCGCCC
CTAACTCCGCCCATCCCGCCCCTAACTCCGCCCAGTTCCGCCCATTCTCCGCCCCATGGCTGACTAATTT
TTTTTATTTATGCAGAGGCCGAGGCCGCCTCTGCCTCTGAGCTATTCCAGAAGTAGTGAGGAGGCTTTTT
TGGAGGCCTAGGCTTTTGCAAAAAGCTCCCGGGAGCTTGTATATCCATTTTCGGATCTGATCAAGAGACA
GGATGAGGATCGTTTCGCATGATTGAACAAGATGGATTGCACGCAGGTTCTCCGGCCGCTTGGGTGGAGA
GGCTATTCGGCTATGACTGGGCACAACAGACAATCGGCTGCTCTGATGCCGCCGTGTTCCGGCTGTCAGC
GCAGGGGCGCCCGGTTCTTTTTGTCAAGACCGACCTGTCCGGTGCCCTGAATGAACTGCAGGACGAGGCA
GCGCGGCTATCGTGGCTGGCCACGACGGGCGTTCCTTGCGCAGCTGTGCTCGACGTTGTCACTGAAGCGG
GAAGGGACTGGCTGCTATTGGGCGAAGTGCCGGGGCAGGATCTCCTGTCATCTCACCTTGCTCCTGCCGA
GAAAGTATCCATCATGGCTGATGCAATGCGGCGGCTGCATACGCTTGATCCGGCTACCTGCCCATTCGAC
CACCAAGCGAAACATCGCATCGAGCGAGCACGTACTCGGATGGAAGCCGGTCTTGTCGATCAGGATGATC
TGGACGAAGAGCATCAGGGGCTCGCGCCAGCCGAACTGTTCGCCAGGCTCAAGGCGCGCATGCCCGACGG
CGAGGATCTCGTCGTGACCCATGGCGATGCCTGCTTGCCGAATATCATGGTGGAAAATGGCCGCTTTTCT
GGATTCATCGACTGTGGCCGGCTGGGTGTGGCGGACCGCTATCAGGACATAGCGTTGGCTACCCGTGATA
TTGCTGAAGAGCTTGGCGGCGAATGGGCTGACCGCTTCCTCGTGCTTTACGGTATCGCCGCTCCCGATTC
GCAGCGCATCGCCTTCTATCGCCTTCTTGACGAGTTCTTCTGAGCGGGACTCTGGGGTTCGCGAAATGAC
CGACCAAGCGACGCCCAACCTGCCATCACGAGATTTCGATTCCACCGCCGCCTTCTATGAAAGGTTGGGC
TTCGGAATCGTTTTCCGGGACGCCGGCTGGATGATCCTCCAGCGCGGGGATCTCATGCTGGAGTTCTTCG
CCCACCCCAACTTGTTTATTGCAGCTTATAATGGTTACAAATAAAGCAATAGCATCACAAATTTCACAAA
TAAAGCATTTTTTTCACTGCATTCTAGTTGTGGTTTGTCCAAACTCATCAATGTATCTTATCATGTCTGT
ATACCGTCGACCTCTAGCTAGAGCTTGGCGTAATCATGGTCATAGCTGTTTCCTGTGTGAAATTGTTATC
CGCTCACAATTCCACACAACATACGAGCCGGAAGCATAAAGTGTAAAGCCTGGGGTGCCTAATGAGTGAG
CTAACTCACATTAATTGCGTTGCGCTCACTGCCCGCTTTCCAGTCGGGAAACCTGTCGTGCCAGCTGCAT
TAATGAATCGGCCAACGCGCGGGGAGAGGCGGTTTGCGTATTGGGCGCTCTTCCGCTTCCTCGCTCACTG
ACTCGCTGCGCTCGGTCGTTCGGCTGCGGCGAGCGGTATCAGCTCACTCAAAGGCGGTAATACGGTTATC
CACAGAATCAGGGGATAACGCAGGAAAGAACATGTGAGCAAAAGGCCAGCAAAAGGCCAGGAACCGTAAA
AAGGCCGCGTTGCTGGCGTTTTTCCATAGGCTCCGCCCCCCTGACGAGCATCACAAAAATCGACGCTCAA
GTCAGAGGTGGCGAAACCCGACAGGACTATAAAGATACCAGGCGTTTCCCCCTGGAAGCTCCCTCGTGCG
CTCTCCTGTTCCGACCCTGCCGCTTACCGGATACCTGTCCGCCTTTCTCCCTTCGGGAAGCGTGGCGCTT
TCTCATAGCTCACGCTGTAGGTATCTCAGTTCGGTGTAGGTCGTTCGCTCCAAGCTGGGCTGTGTGCACG
AACCCCCCGTTCAGCCCGACCGCTGCGCCTTATCCGGTAACTATCGTCTTGAGTCCAACCCGGTAAGACA
CGACTTATCGCCACTGGCAGCAGCCACTGGTAACAGGATTAGCAGAGCGAGGTATGTAGGCGGTGCTACA
GAGTTCTTGAAGTGGTGGCCTAACTACGGCTACACTAGAAGAACAGTATTTGGTATCTGCGCTCTGCTGA
AGCCAGTTACCTTCGGAAAAAGAGTTGGTAGCTCTTGATCCGGCAAACAAACCACCGCTGGTAGCGGTGG
TTTTTTTGTTTGCAAGCAGCAGATTACGCGCAGAAAAAAAGGATCTCAAGAAGATCCTTTGATCTTTTCT
ACGGGGTCTGACGCTCAGTGGAACGAAAACTCACGTTAAGGGATTTTGGTCATGAGATTATCAAAAAGGA
TCTTCACCTAGATCCTTTTAAATTAAAAATGAAGTTTTAAATCAATCTAAAGTATATATGAGTAAACTTG
GTCTGACAGTTACCAATGCTTAATCAGTGAGGCACCTATCTCAGCGATCTGTCTATTTCGTTCATCCATA
GTTGCCTGACTCCCCGTCGTGTAGATAACTACGATACGGGAGGGCTTACCATCTGGCCCCAGTGCTGCAA
TGATACCGCGAGACCCACGCTCACCGGCTCCAGATTTATCAGCAATAAACCAGCCAGCCGGAAGGGCCGA
GCGCAGAAGTGGTCCTGCAACTTTATCCGCCTCCATCCAGTCTATTAATTGTTGCCGGGAAGCTAGAGTA
AGTAGTTCGCCAGTTAATAGTTTGCGCAACGTTGTTGCCATTGCTACAGGCATCGTGGTGTCACGCTCGT
CGTTTGGTATGGCTTCATTCAGCTCCGGTTCCCAACGATCAAGGCGAGTTACATGATCCCCCATGTTGTG
CAAAAAAGCGGTTAGCTCCTTCGGTCCTCCGATCGTTGTCAGAAGTAAGTTGGCCGCAGTGTTATCACTC
ATGGTTATGGCAGCACTGCATAATTCTCTTACTGTCATGCCATCCGTAAGATGCTTTTCTGTGACTGGTG
AGTACTCAACCAAGTCATTCTGAGAATAGTGTATGCGGCGACCGAGTTGCTCTTGCCCGGCGTCAATACG
GGATAATACCGCGCCACATAGCAGAACTTTAAAAGTGCTCATCATTGGAAAACGTTCTTCGGGGCGAAAA
CTCTCAAGGATCTTACCGCTGTTGAGATCCAGTTCGATGTAACCCACTCGTGCACCCAACTGATCTTCAG
CATCTTTTACTTTCACCAGCGTTTCTGGGTGAGCAAAAACAGGAAGGCAAAATGCCGCAAAAAAGGGAAT
AAGGGCGACACGGAAATGTTGAATACTCATACTCTTCCTTTTTCAATATTATTGAAGCATTTATCAGGGT
TATTGTCTCATGAGCGGATACATATTTGAATGTATTTAGAAAAATAAACAAATAGGGGTTCCGCGCACAT
TTCCCCGAAAAGTGCCACCTGACGTCGACGGATCGGGAGATCTCCCGATCCCCTATGGTGCACTCTCAGT
ACAATCTGCTCTGATGCCGCATAGTTAAGCCAGTATCTGCTCC
