>Addgene plasmid #133989 | pHP024Env | depositor partial sequence | sequence record 257786 | pHP024Env sequence 2553 bps
ATGAGAGTGAAGGGGACCAAGAAGAATTATCAGCTCTTGTGGAGAGGGGTCATCATGCTCCTTGGAATGT
TGATGATCTGTAGTGCAGAACAATTGTGGGTTACAGTCTATTATGGGGTACCTGTGTGGAAAGAAGCAAC
CACCACTCTATTCTGTGCATCAGATGCTAAAGCATATGACACAGAGGTACATAATGTTTGGGCTACACAT
GCCTGTGTACCCACAGACCCTAGCCCACAAGAAGTACACTTGAAAAATGTGACAGAAGAATTTAACATGT
GGAAGAATGACATGGCAGAACAAATGCATGAGGATGTAATCAGTTTATGGGATCAAAGCCTAAAGCCATG
TGTAAAATTAACCCCACTCTGTGTCACTTTAAACTGCACTGAATATTATGGTCAGAGTCAGAATGAGACT
AACAATAGGATGGAAAATGTAACTGAATACAAAAACTGCTCTTTCAATGTCACCACAAGTAGAAGAGATA
AGATGCAGAAAGAATATGCAATTTTTACTAAGTATGATGTAGTAAAGTCAGATGATAATACAAGCTATAC
ATTGATAAATTGTAACACCTCAGTCATTACACAGGCCTGTCCAAAGGTAACCTTTGAACCAATTCCCATA
CATTATTGTGCCCCGGCTGGTTTTGCGCTTCTAAAATGTAATGATAAGAGATTCAATGGAACAGGAGCAT
GTCCAAATGTCAGCACAGTACAATGTACACATGGAATTAGGCCAGTAGTGTCAACTCAACTGCTGTTAAA
TGGCAGTCTAGCAGAAGAAGAAATAATAATTAGATCTGAAAATCTCACAAACAATGCTAAAACCATAATA
GTACATCTAAATGAAACTGTAGTAATTAATTGTACAAGACCTAATAACAATACAAGAAAAAGTATACACT
TGGGATGGGGGAGAACAATGTATGCAACAGGACAAATAATAGGACAAATAAGACAAGCACATTGTAACAT
TAGTAAAATTAAATGGGAAAACACTTTAAGAAGGATAGCTATAAAATTAAGAGAACAATTTAATAAAACA
ATAGTCTTTAATAAATCCTCAGGAGGGGACCCAGAAATTGTAATGCACACTTTTAATTGTAGAGGAGAAT
TTTTCTATTGTAATACAACACCGCTGTTTAATAGTAGTTGGAATGAAACTACTCTTCAGAAGGGAAATAA
TAGTACTCAGGATAATGAAACTATCACAATCCAATGCAGAATAAAACAAATTATAAACAGGTGGCAGGAA
GTAGGAAAAGCAATGTATGCCCCTCCCATCCAAGGACTAATTATGTGTGCATCAAATATTACAGGGATAC
TATTAACAAGAGATGGTGGTGATGGTAATGGTACAAACAATACCACCGAGATCTTCAGACCTGGAGGAGG
AGACATGAGGGACAATTGGAGAAATGAATTATATAAATATAAAGTAGTACAAATTGAGCCATTAGGAGTA
GCACCCAGCAAGGCAAAGAGAAGAGTGGTGCAAAGAGAAAAAAGAGCAGTAGGACTAGGAGCTTTGTTCC
TTGGGTTCTTGGGAGCAGCAGGAAGCACTATGGGCGCAGCGTCGATGACGCTGACGGTACAGGCCAGACA
ATTATTGTCTGGTATAGTGCAACAGCAGAACAATCTGCTGAGGGCTATTGAGGCGCAACAACAGCTGTTG
CAACTCACAGTCTGGGGCATTAAGCAGCTCCAGGCAAGAATCCTGGCTGTGGAAAGATACCTAAAGGATC
AACAGCTCCTAGGGATTTGGGGCTGCCATGGAAGACACATTTGCACCACTGCTGTGCCTTGGAATACTAG
TTGGAGTAATAGGTCTCTGGATGTTATTTGGAATAACATGACTTGGATGCAATGGGAAAGGGAAATTGAA
AATTACACAGGCCTAATATACACCTTAATTGAAGAGTCGCAAAACCAGCAAGAAAAGAATGAAAAGGAAT
TATTAGAATTGGATAAGTGGGCAAGTTTGTGGAGTTGGTTTAACATATCAAATTGGCTGTGGTATATAAG
ATTATTCATAATGATAGTAGGAGGCTTGATAGGTTTAAGAATAGTTTTTACTGTGCTTTCTATAATAAAT
AGAGTTAGGCAGGGATACTCACCCTTGTCGTTCCAGACCCGCCTCCCAGCCAGGAGGGGACCCGACAGGC
CCGAAGAAATCGAAGAAGGAGGTGGAGAGAGAGACAGAGACACATCAGAACGATTAGTGACCGGATTCTT
TGCGCTTATCTGGGACGATCTCCGGAGCCTGTTCCTCTTCAGCTACCACCGCTTGACAGACTTACTCTTG
ATTGCAGCGAGGATTGTGGAACTTCTGGGACGCAGGGGGTGGGAAGCCCTCAAGTATTGGTGGAACCTTC
TGCAGTATTGGAGTCAGGAACTAAAGAGTAGTGCTATTAGCTTGTTTAATGCTATAGCTATTGCAGTAGC
TGAGGGGACAGATAGGGGTTTAGAATTAGTACAAAGATTTTGGAGAGGTATCCTCCATATACCTAGAAGA
ATAAGACAGGGCTTGGAAAGGGCTTTGATATAA
